Addgene plasmid #25965: pCDNA3 WT B-Myb
Depositing lab: Rob Lewis. Depositing organization: University of Nebraska Medical Center. Publication: Phosphorylation of B-Myb regulates its transactivation potential and DNA binding. Johnson TK, Schweppe RE, Septer J, Lewis RE. J Biol Chem. 1999 Dec 17. 274(51):36741-9. 10.1074/jbc.274.51.36741 PubMed 10593981.
Backbone
  Vector backbone: pCDNA3
  Backbone manufacturer: Invitrogen
  Backbone size w/o insert (bp): 5400
  Vector type: Mammalian Expression
  Selectable markers: Neomycin (select with G418)
Growth in bacteria
  Bacterial resistance: Ampicillin, 100 μg/mL
  Growth temperature: 37°C
  Growth strain: DH5alpha
  Copy number: High Copy
Gene/Insert
  Gene/Insert name: B-Myb
  Species: H. sapiens (human)
  Entrez Gene: MYBL2 (a.k.a. B-MYB, BMYB)
  Cloning method: Restriction Enzyme; 5′ cloning site EcoR1 (not destroyed); 3′ cloning site Xba1 (not destroyed)
  Sequencing primers: 5′ T7; 3′ SP6
Resource information
  A portion of this plasmid was derived from a plasmid made by: R.J. Watson Ludwig Institute for Cancer Research, St Mary's Hospital Medical School, London, UK
Terms and licenses: Academic/Nonprofit Terms; Industry Terms: Not Available to Industry
How to cite: pCDNA3 WT B-Myb was a gift from Rob Lewis (Addgene plasmid # 25965 ; http://n2t.net/addgene:25965 ; RRID:Addgene_25965)
