[The description below was written by a language model from this plasmid's Addgene catalogue record and pLannotate feature annotations shown in this document.]
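Description:
pCDNA3 WT B-Myb is a mammalian expression plasmid built on the Invitrogen pCDNA3 backbone and carrying the wild-type human B-Myb coding sequence (gene MYBL2), a transcription factor involved in cell proliferation, survival and differentiation. The insert was cloned between the EcoRI and XbaI sites, both of which remain intact, and part of the construct derives from an earlier plasmid made in another laboratory. In the sequenced record of about 8 kb, the roughly 2.1 kb MYBL2 open reading frame sits downstream of the human cytomegalovirus immediate-early enhancer and promoter and upstream of the bovine growth hormone polyadenylation signal, an arrangement that gives strong constitutive expression in transfected mammalian cells. No epitope tag or reporter is annotated. About 400 bp of unannotated sequence and a fragment of a pBluescript polylinker lie between the end of the coding sequence and the backbone, probably carried over from earlier subcloning. T7 and SP6 promoters flank the insert, serving as sequencing primer sites and allowing in vitro transcription in either direction.

The plasmid is propagated in E. coli through a high-copy ColE1/pUC-type origin with ampicillin selection from the β-lactamase gene, and an f1 origin permits single-stranded DNA production. For stable mammalian lines, a neomycin phosphotransferase gene driven by the SV40 early promoter and terminated by the SV40 poly(A) signal confers G418 resistance. Short annotations such as the HIV-1 LTR, ble, lacI and lac promoter fragments are small backbone remnants or partial sequence matches rather than functional parts. The associated publication examined how phosphorylation of B-Myb regulates its transactivation potential and DNA binding, so this wild-type construct likely served as the reference for such studies.
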