Features (pLannotate 1.2.2; 22 found; start..end, strand, type, name):
     26..78      -  misc_feature   bom (fragment): basis of mobility region from pBR322
    233..612     +  enhancer       CMV enhancer: human cytomegalovirus immediate early enhancer
    613..816     +  promoter       CMV promoter: human cytomegalovirus (CMV) immediate early promoter
    812..845     +  LTR            5' LTR (truncated) (fragment): truncated 5' long terminal repeat (LTR) from HIV-1
    861..879     +  promoter       T7 promoter: promoter for bacteriophage T7 RNA polymerase
    911..3010    +  CDS            MYBL2: MYBB_HUMAN - Also known as BMYB. Experimental evidence at protein level: Swiss-Prot protein existence level 1. Transcription factor involved in the regulation of cell survival, proliferation, and differentiation. Transactivates the expression of the CLU gene. From Homo sapiens (Human).
   3409..3439    -  misc_feature   MCS (fragment): pBluescript multiple cloning site
   3519..3537    -  promoter       SP6 promoter: promoter for bacteriophage SP6 RNA polymerase
   3563..3787    +  polyA_signal   bGH poly(A) signal: bovine growth hormone polyadenylation signal
   3791..3812    +  promoter       SV40 promoter (fragment): SV40 enhancer and early promoter
   3833..4261    +  rep_origin     f1 ori (sequence partly withheld): f1 bacteriophage origin of replication; arrow indicates direction of (+) strand synthesis
   4275..4604    +  promoter       SV40 promoter: SV40 enhancer and early promoter
   4671..5462    +  CDS            neo: KKA2_KLEPN - Also known as kan, nptII. Experimental evidence at protein level: Swiss-Prot protein existence level 1. Resistance to kanamycin, neomycin, paromomycin, ribostamycin, butirosin and gentamicin B. From Klebsiella pneumoniae.
   5486..5644    +  CDS            ble (fragment): BLE_KLEPN - Experimental evidence at protein level: Swiss-Prot protein existence level 1. Binding protein with a strong affinity to the bleomycin family of antibiotics. Binds to CL990; an antimitotic-antibiotic compound. From Klebsiella pneumoniae.
   5639..5760    +  polyA_signal   SV40 poly(A) signal: SV40 polyadenylation signal
   5833..5849    -  protein_bind   lac operator: The lac repressor binds to the lac operator to inhibit transcription in E. coli. This inhibition can be relieved by adding lactose or isopropyl-β-D-thiogalactopyranoside (IPTG). lac repressor encoded by lacI
   5857..5887    -  promoter       lac promoter: promoter for the E. coli lac operon
   5902..5923    -  protein_bind   CAP binding site: CAP binding activates transcription in the presence of cAMP. E. coli catabolite activator protein
   5936..6028    -  CDS            lacI (fragment): lac repressor; lacI; The lac repressor binds to the lac operator to inhibit transcription in E. coli. This inhibition can be relieved by adding lactose or isopropyl-β-D-thiogalactopyranoside (IPTG).
   6211..6799    -  rep_origin     ori: high-copy-number ColE1/pMB1/pBR322/pUC origin of replication
   6970..7830    -  CDS            AmpR: β-lactamase; bla; confers resistance to ampicillin, carbenicillin, and related antibiotics
   7831..7935    -  promoter       AmpR promoter: bla
>Addgene plasmid #25965 | pCDNA3 WT B-Myb | addgene full sequence | sequence record 177731 | Addgene NGS Result
CGGATCGGGAGATCTCCCGATCCCCTATGGTGCACTCTCAGTACAATCTGCTCTGATGCCGCATAGTTAA
GCCAGTATCTGCTCCCTGCTTGTGTGTTGGAGGTCGCTGAGTAGTGCGCGAGCAAAATTTAAGCTACAAC
AAGGCAAGGCTTGACCGACAATTGCATGAAGAATCTGCTTAGGGTTAGGCGTTTTGCGCTGCTTCGCGAT
GTACGGGCCAGATATACGCGTTGACATTGATTATTGACTAGTTATTAATAGTAATCAATTACGGGGTCAT
TAGTTCATAGCCCATATATGGAGTTCCGCGTTACATAACTTACGGTAAATGGCCCGCCTGGCTGACCGCC
CAACGACCCCCGCCCATTGACGTCAATAATGACGTATGTTCCCATAGTAACGCCAATAGGGACTTTCCAT
TGACGTCAATGGGTGGAGTATTTACGGTAAACTGCCCACTTGGCAGTACATCAAGTGTATCATATGCCAA
GTACGCCCCCTATTGACGTCAATGACGGTAAATGGCCCGCCTGGCATTATGCCCAGTACATGACCTTATG
GGACTTTCCTACTTGGCAGTACATCTACGTATTAGTCATCGCTATTACCATGGTGATGCGGTTTTGGCAG
TACATCAATGGGCGTGGATAGCGGTTTGACTCACGGGGATTTCCAAGTCTCCACCCCATTGACGTCAATG
GGAGTTTGTTTTGGCACCAAAATCAACGGGACTTTCCAAAATGTCGTAACAACTCCGCCCCATTGACGCA
AATGGGCGGTAGGCGTGTACGGTGGGAGGTCTATATAAGCAGAGCTCTCTGGCTAACTAGAGAACCCACT
GCTTACTGGCTTATCGAAATTAATACGACTCACTATAGGGAGACCCAAGCTTGGTACCGAGCTCGGATCC
ATGTCTCGGCGGACGCGCTGCGAGGATCTGGATGAGCTGCACTACCAGGACACAGATTCAGATGTGCCGG
AGCAGAGGGATAGCAAGTGCAAGGTCAAATGGACCCATGAGGAGGACGAGCAGCTGAGGGCCCTGGTGAG
GCAGTTTGGACAGCAGGACTGGAAGTTCCTGGCCAGCCACTTCCCTAACCGCACTGACCAGCAATGCCAG
TACAGGTGGCTGAGAGTTTTGAATCCAGACCTTGTCAAGGGGCCATGGACCAAAGAGGAAGACCAAAAAG
TCATCGAGCTGGTTAAGAAGTATGGCACAAAGCAGTGGACACTGATTGCCAAGCACCTGAAGGGCCGGCT
GGGGAAGCAGTGCCGTGAACGCTGGCACAACCACCTCAACCCTGAGGTGAAGAAGTCTTGCTGGACCGAG
GAGGAGGACCGCATCATCTGCGAGGCCCACAAGGTGCTGGGCAACCGCTGGGCCGAGATCGCCAAGATGT
TGCCAGGGAGGACAGACAATGCTGTGAAGAATCACTGGAACTCTACCATCAAAAGGAAGGTGGACACAGG
AGGCTTCTTGAGCGAGTCCAAAGACTGCAAGCCCCCAGTGTACTTGCTGCTGGAGCTCGAGGACAAGGAC
GGCCTCCAGAGTGCCCAGCCCACGGAAGGCCAGGGAAGTCTTCTGACCAACTGGCCCTCCGTCCCTCCTA
CCATAAAGGAGGAGGAAAACAGTGAGGAGGAACTTGCAGCAGCCACCACATCGAAGGAACAGGAGCCCAT
CGGTACAGATCTGGACGCAGTGCGAACACCAGAGCCCTTGGAGGAATTCCCGAAGCGTGAGGACCAGGAA
GGCTCCCCACCAGAAACGAGCCTGCCTTACAAGTGGGTGGTGGAGGCAGCTAACCTCCTCATCCCCGCTG
TGGGTTCTAGCCTCTCTGAAGCCCTGGACTTGATCGAGTCGGACCCTGATGCTTGGTGTGACCTGAGTAA
ATTTGACCTCCCTGAGGAACCATCTGCAGAGGACAGTATCAACAACAGCCTAGTGCAGCTGCAAGCGTCA
CATCAGCAGCAAGTCCTGCCACCCCGCCAGCCTTCCGCCCTGGTGCCCAGTGTGACCGAGTACCGCCTGG
ATGGCCACACCATCTCAGACCTGAGCCGGAGCAGCCGGGGCGAGCTGATCCCCATCTCCCCCAGCACTGA
AGTCGGGGGCTCTGGCATTGGCACACCGCCCTCTGTGCTCAAGCGGCAGAGGAAGAGGCGTGTGGCTCTG
TCCCCTGTCACTGAGAATAGCACCAGTCTGTCCTTCCTGGATTCCTGTAACAGCCTCACGCCCAAGAGCA
CACCTGTTAAGACCCTGCCCTTCTCGCCCTCCCAGTTTCTGAACTTCTGGAACAAACAGGACACATTGGA
GCTGGAGAGCCCCTCGCTGACATCCACCCCAGTGTGCAGCCAGAAGGTGGTGGTCACCACACCACTGCAC
CGGGACAAGACACCCCTGCACCAGAAACATGCTGCGTTTGTAACCCCAGATCAGAAGTACTCCATGGACA
ACACTCCCCACACGCCAACCCCGTTCAAGAACGCCCTGGAGAAGTACGGACCCCTGAAGCCCCTGCCACA
GACCCCGCACCTGGAGGAGGACTTGAAGGAGGTGCTGCGTTCTGAGGCTGGCATCGAACTCATCATCGAG
GACGACATCAGGCCCGAGAAGCAGAAGAGGAAGCCTGGGCTGCGGCGGAGCCCCATCAAGAAAGTCCGGA
AGTCTCTGGCTCTTGACATTGTGGATGAGGATGTGAAGCTGATGATGTCCACACTGCCCAAGTCTCTATC
CTTGCCGACAACTGCCCCTTCAAACTCTTCCAGCCTCACCCTGTCAGGTATCAAAGAAGACAACAGCTTG
CTCAACCAGGGCTTCTTGCAGGCCAAGCCCGAGAAGGCAGCAGTGGCCCAGAAGCCCCGAAGCCACTTCA
CGACACCTGCCCCTATGTCCAGTGCCTGGAAGACGGTGGCCTGCGGGGGGACCAGGGACCAGCTTTTCAT
GCAGGAGAAAGCCCGGCAGCTCCTGGGCCGCCTGAAGCCCAGCCACACATCTCGGACCCTCATCTTGTCC
TGAGGTGTTGAGGGTGTCACGAGCCCATTCTCATGTTTACAGGGGTTGTGGGGGCAGAGGGGGTCTGTGA
ATCTGAGAGTCATTCAGGTGACCTCCTGCAGGGAGCCTTCTGCCACCAGCCCCTCCCCAGACTCTCAGGT
GGAGGCAACAGGGCCATGTGCTGCCCTGTTGCCGAGCCCAGCTGTGGGCGGCTCCTGGTGCTAACAACAA
AGTTCCACTTCCAGGTCTGCCTGGTTCCCTCCCCAAGGCCACAGGGAGCTCCGTCAGCTTCTCCCAAGCC
CACGTCAGGCCTGGCCTCATCTCAGACCCTGCTTAGGATGGGGGATGTGGCCAGGGGTGCTCCTGTGCTC
ACCCTCTCTTGGTGCATTTTTTTGGAAGAATAAAATTGCCTGCGGCCGCGAATTCCTGCAGCCCGGGGGA
TCCACTAGTAACGGCCGCCAGTGTGCTGGAATTCTGCAGATATCCATCACACTGGCGGCCGCTCGAGCAT
GCATCTAGAGGGCCCTATTCTATAGTGTCACCTAAATGCTAGAGCTCGCTGATCAGCCTCGACTGTGCCT
TCTAGTTGCCAGCCATCTGTTGTTTGCCCCTCCCCCGTGCCTTCCTTGACCCTGGAAGGTGCCACTCCCA
CTGTCCTTTCCTAATAAAATGAGGAAATTGCATCGCATTGTCTGAGTAGGTGTCATTCTATTCTGGGGGG
TGGGGTGGGGCAGGACAGCAAGGGGGAGGATTGGGAAGACAATAGCAGGCATGCTGGGGATGCGGTGGGC
TCTATGGCTTCTGAGGCGGAAAGAACCAGCTGGGGCTCTAGGGGGTATCCCC
[124 nt withheld, positions 3833-3956]
C
[91 nt withheld, positions 3958-4048]
A
[49 nt withheld, positions 4050-4098]
CCTTTGACGTTGGAGTCCACGTTCTTT
[37 nt withheld, positions 4126-4162]
ACCCTATCTCGGTCTATTCTTTTGATTTATAAGGGATTTTGCCGATTTCGGCCTATTGGTTAAAAAATGA
GCTGATTTAACAAAAATTTAACGCGAATTAATTCTGTGGAATGTGTGTCAGTTAGGGTGTGGAAAGTCCC
CAGGCTCCCCAGCAGGCAGAAGTATGCAAAGCATGCATCTCAATTAGTCAGCAACCAGGTGTGGAAAGTC
CCCAGGCTCCCCAGCAGGCAGAAGTATGCAAAGCATGCATCTCAATTAGTCAGCAACCATAGTCCCGCCC
CTAACTCCGCCCATCCCGCCCCTAACTCCGCCCAGTTCCGCCCATTCTCCGCCCCATGGCTGACTAATTT
TTTTTATTTATGCAGAGGCCGAGGCCGCCTCTGCCTCTGAGCTATTCCAGAAGTAGTGAGGAGGCTTTTT
TGGAGGCCTAGGCTTTTGCAAAAAGCTCCCGGGAGCTTGTATATCCATTTTCGGATCTGATCAAGAGACA
GGATGAGGATCGTTTCGCATGATTGAACAAGATGGATTGCACGCAGGTTCTCCGGCCGCTTGGGTGGAGA
GGCTATTCGGCTATGACTGGGCACAACAGACAATCGGCTGCTCTGATGCCGCCGTGTTCCGGCTGTCAGC
GCAGGGGCGCCCGGTTCTTTTTGTCAAGACCGACCTGTCCGGTGCCCTGAATGAACTGCAGGACGAGGCA
GCGCGGCTATCGTGGCTGGCCACGACGGGCGTTCCTTGCGCAGCTGTGCTCGACGTTGTCACTGAAGCGG
GAAGGGACTGGCTGCTATTGGGCGAAGTGCCGGGGCAGGATCTCCTGTCATCTCACCTTGCTCCTGCCGA
GAAAGTATCCATCATGGCTGATGCAATGCGGCGGCTGCATACGCTTGATCCGGCTACCTGCCCATTCGAC
CACCAAGCGAAACATCGCATCGAGCGAGCACGTACTCGGATGGAAGCCGGTCTTGTCGATCAGGATGATC
TGGACGAAGAGCATCAGGGGCTCGCGCCAGCCGAACTGTTCGCCAGGCTCAAGGCGCGCATGCCCGACGG
CGAGGATCTCGTCGTGACCCATGGCGATGCCTGCTTGCCGAATATCATGGTGGAAAATGGCCGCTTTTCT
GGATTCATCGACTGTGGCCGGCTGGGTGTGGCGGACCGCTATCAGGACATAGCGTTGGCTACCCGTGATA
TTGCTGAAGAGCTTGGCGGCGAATGGGCTGACCGCTTCCTCGTGCTTTACGGTATCGCCGCTCCCGATTC
GCAGCGCATCGCCTTCTATCGCCTTCTTGACGAGTTCTTCTGAGCGGGACTCTGGGGTTCGAAATGACCG
ACCAAGCGACGCCCAACCTGCCATCACGAGATTTCGATTCCACCGCCGCCTTCTATGAAAGGTTGGGCTT
CGGAATCGTTTTCCGGGACGCCGGCTGGATGATCCTCCAGCGCGGGGATCTCATGCTGGAGTTCTTCGCC
CACCCCAACTTGTTTATTGCAGCTTATAATGGTTACAAATAAAGCAATAGCATCACAAATTTCACAAATA
AAGCATTTTTTTCACTGCATTCTAGTTGTGGTTTGTCCAAACTCATCAATGTATCTTATCATGTCTGTAT
ACCGTCGACCTCTAGCTAGAGCTTGGCGTAATCATGGTCATAGCTGTTTCCTGTGTGAAATTGTTATCCG
CTCACAATTCCACACAACATACGAGCCGGAAGCATAAAGTGTAAAGCCTGGGGTGCCTAATGAGTGAGCT
AACTCACATTAATTGCGTTGCGCTCACTGCCCGCTTTCCAGTCGGGAAACCTGTCGTGCCAGCTGCATTA
ATGAATCGGCCAACGCGCGGGGAGAGGCGGTTTGCGTATTGGGCGCTCTTCCGCTTCCTCGCTCACTGAC
TCGCTGCGCTCGGTCGTTCGGCTGCGGCGAGCGGTATCAGCTCACTCAAAGGCGGTAATACGGTTATCCA
CAGAATCAGGGGATAACGCAGGAAAGAACATGTGAGCAAAAGGCCAGCAAAAGGCCAGGAACCGTAAAAA
GGCCGCGTTGCTGGCGTTTTTCCATAGGCTCCGCCCCCCTGACGAGCATCACAAAAATCGACGCTCAAGT
CAGAGGTGGCGAAACCCGACAGGACTATAAAGATACCAGGCGTTTCCCCCTGGAAGCTCCCTCGTGCGCT
CTCCTGTTCCGACCCTGCCGCTTACCGGATACCTGTCCGCCTTTCTCCCTTCGGGAAGCGTGGCGCTTTC
TCATAGCTCACGCTGTAGGTATCTCAGTTCGGTGTAGGTCGTTCGCTCCAAGCTGGGCTGTGTGCACGAA
CCCCCCGTTCAGCCCGACCGCTGCGCCTTATCCGGTAACTATCGTCTTGAGTCCAACCCGGTAAGACACG
ACTTATCGCCACTGGCAGCAGCCACTGGTAACAGGATTAGCAGAGCGAGGTATGTAGGCGGTGCTACAGA
GTTCTTGAAGTGGTGGCCTAACTACGGCTACACTAGAAGAACAGTATTTGGTATCTGCGCTCTGCTGAAG
CCAGTTACCTTCGGAAAAAGAGTTGGTAGCTCTTGATCCGGCAAACAAACCACCGCTGGTAGCGGTGGTT
TTTTTGTTTGCAAGCAGCAGATTACGCGCAGAAAAAAAGGATCTCAAGAAGATCCTTTGATCTTTTCTAC
GGGGTCTGACGCTCAGTGGAACGAAAACTCACGTTAAGGGATTTTGGTCATGAGATTATCAAAAAGGATC
TTCACCTAGATCCTTTTAAATTAAAAATGAAGTTTTAAATCAATCTAAAGTATATATGAGTAAACTTGGT
CTGACAGTTACCAATGCTTAATCAGTGAGGCACCTATCTCAGCGATCTGTCTATTTCGTTCATCCATAGT
TGCCTGACTCCCCGTCGTGTAGATAACTACGATACGGGAGGGCTTACCATCTGGCCCCAGTGCTGCAATG
ATACCGCGAGACCCACGCTCACCGGCTCCAGATTTATCAGCAATAAACCAGCCAGCCGGAAGGGCCGAGC
GCAGAAGTGGTCCTGCAACTTTATCCGCCTCCATCCAGTCTATTAATTGTTGCCGGGAAGCTAGAGTAAG
TAGTTCGCCAGTTAATAGTTTGCGCAACGTTGTTGCCATTGCTACAGGCATCGTGGTGTCACGCTCGTCG
TTTGGTATGGCTTCATTCAGCTCCGGTTCCCAACGATCAAGGCGAGTTACATGATCCCCCATGTTGTGCA
AAAAAGCGGTTAGCTCCTTCGGTCCTCCGATCGTTGTCAGAAGTAAGTTGGCCGCAGTGTTATCACTCAT
GGTTATGGCAGCACTGCATAATTCTCTTACTGTCATGCCATCCGTAAGATGCTTTTCTGTGACTGGTGAG
TACTCAACCAAGTCATTCTGAGAATAGTGTATGCGGCGACCGAGTTGCTCTTGCCCGGCGTCAATACGGG
ATAATACCGCGCCACATAGCAGAACTTTAAAAGTGCTCATCATTGGAAAACGTTCTTCGGGGCGAAAACT
CTCAAGGATCTTACCGCTGTTGAGATCCAGTTCGATGTAACCCACTCGTGCACCCAACTGATCTTCAGCA
TCTTTTACTTTCACCAGCGTTTCTGGGTGAGCAAAAACAGGAAGGCAAAATGCCGCAAAAAAGGGAATAA
GGGCGACACGGAAATGTTGAATACTCATACTCTTCCTTTTTCAATATTATTGAAGCATTTATCAGGGTTA
TTGTCTCATGAGCGGATACATATTTGAATGTATTTAGAAAAATAAACAAATAGGGGTTCCGCGCACATTT
CCCCGAAAAGTGCCACCTGACGTCGA
